>Addgene plasmid #154595 | pEPYC0CM0133 | addgene full sequence | sequence record 444355 | Addgene NGS Result
GATTCTCACCAATAAAAAACGCCCGGCGGCAACCGAGCGTTCTGAACAAATCCAGATGGAGTTCTGAGGT
CATTACTGGATCTATCAACAGGAGTCCAAGCGAGCTCGATATCAAATTACGCCCCGCCCTGCCACTCATC
GCAGTACTGTTGTAATTCATTAAGCATTCTGCCGACATGGAAGCCATCACAAACGGCATGATGAACCTGA
ATCGCCAGCGGCATCAGCACCTTGTCGCCTTGCGTATAATATTTGCCCATGGTGAAAACGGGGGCGAAGA
AGTTGTCCATATTGGCCACGTTTAAATCAAAACTGGTGAAACTCACCCAGGGATTGGCTGAGACGAAAAA
CATATTCTCAATAAACCCTTTAGGGAAATAGGCCAGGTTTTCACCGTAACACGCCACATCTTGCGAATAT
ATGTGTAGAAACTGCCGGAAATCGTCGTGGTATTCACTCCAGAGCGATGAAAACGTTTCAGTTTGCTCAT
GGAAAACGGTGTAACAAGGGTGAACACTATCCCATATCACCAGCTCACCGTCTTTCATTGCCATACGAAA
TTCCGGATGAGCATTCATCAGGCGGGCAAGAATGTGAATAAAGGCCGGATAAAACTTGTGCTTATTTTTC
TTTACGGTCTTTAAAAAGGCCGTAATATCCAGCTGAACGGTCTGGTTATAGGTACATTGAGCAACTGACT
GAAATGCCTCAAAATGTTCTTTACGATGCCATTGGGATATATCAACGGTGGTATATCCAGTGATTTTTTT
CTCCATTTTAGCTTCCTTAGCTCCTGAAAATCTCGATAACTCAAAAAATACGCCCGGTAGTGATCTTATT
TCATTATGGTGAAAGTTGGAACCTCTTACGTGCCCGATCAACTCGAGTGCCACCTGACGTCTAAGAAACC
ATTATTATCATGACATTAACCTATAAAAATAGGCGTATCACGAGGCAGAATTTCAGATAAAAAAAATCCT
TAGCTTTCGCTAAGGATGATTTCTGGAATTCGGTCTCAAATGGTATTCACACTCGAAGATTTCGTTGGGG
ACTGGCGACAGACAGCCGGCTACAACCTGGACCAAGTCCTTGAACAGGGAGGTGTGTCCAGTTTGTTTCA
GAATCTCGGGGTGTCCGTAACTCCGATCCAAAGGATTGTCCTGAGCGGTGAAAATGGGCTGAAGATCGAC
ATCCATGTCATCATCCCGTATGAAGGTCTGAGCGGCGACCAAATGGGCCAGATCGAAAAAATTTTTAAGG
TGGTGTACCCTGTGGATGATCATCACTTTAAGGTGATCCTGCACTATGGCACACTGGTAATCGACGGGGT
TACGCCGAACATGATCGACTATTTCGGACGGCCGTATGAAGGCATCGCCGTGTTCGACGGCAAAAAGATC
ACTGTAACAGGGACCCTGTGGAACGGCAACAAAATTATCGACGAGCGCCTGATCAACCCCGACGGCTCCC
TGCTGTTCCGAGTAACCATCAACGGAGTGACCGGCTGGCGGCTGTGCGAACGCATTCTGGCTTCGCGAGA
CCCTGCAGTCCGGCAAAAAAGGGCAAGGTGTCACCACCCTGCCCTTTTTCTTTAAAACCGAAAAGATTAC
TTCGCGTTATGCAGGCTTCCTCGCTCACTGACTCGCTGCGCTCGGTCGTTCGGCTGCGGCGAGCGGTATC
AGCTCACTCAAAGGCGGTAATACGGTTATCCACAGAATCAGGGGATAACGCAGGAAAGAACATGTGAGCA
AAAGGCCAGCAAAAGGCCAGGAACCGTAAAAAGGCCGCGTTGCTGGCGTTTTTCCACAGGCTCCGCCCCC
CTGACGAGCATCACAAAAATCGACGCTCAAGTCAGAGGTGGCGAAACCCGACAGGACTATAAAGATACCA
GGCGTTTCCCCCTGGAAGCTCCCTCGTGCGCTCTCCTGTTCCGACCCTGCCGCTTACCGGATACCTGTCC
GCCTTTCTCCCTTCGGGAAGCGTGGCGCTTTCTCATAGCTCACGCTGTAGGTATCTCAGTTCGGTGTAGG
TCGTTCGCTCCAAGCTGGGCTGTGTGCACGAACCCCCCGTTCAGCCCGACCGCTGCGCCTTATCCGGTAA
CTATCGTCTTGAGTCCAACCCGGTAAGACACGACTTATCGCCACTGGCAGCAGCCACTGGTAACAGGATT
AGCAGAGCGAGGTATGTAGGCGGTGCTACAGAGTTCTTGAAGTGGTGGCCTAACTACGGCTACACTAGAA
GAACAGTATTTGGTATCTGCGCTCTGCTGAAGCCAGTTACCTTCGGAAAAAGAGTTGGTAGCTCTTGATC
CGGCAAACAAACCACCGCTGGTAGCGGTGGTTTTTTTGTTTGCAAGCAGCAGATTACGCGCAGAAAAAAA
GGATCTCAAGAAGATCCTTTGATCTTTTCTACGGGGTCTGACGCTCAGTGGAACGAAAACTCACGTTAAG
GGATTTTGGTCATGAGATTATCAAAAAGGATCTTCACCTAGATCCTTTTAAATTAAAAATGAAGTTTTAA
ATCAATCTAAAGTATATATGAGTAAACTTGGTCTGACAGCTCGAGGCTTG
Features (pLannotate 1.2.2; 7 found; start..end, strand, type, name):
      2..96      -  terminator     lambda t0 terminator: transcription terminator from phage lambda
    120..776     -  CDS            cat: CAT_ECOLX - Experimental evidence at protein level: Swiss-Prot protein existence level 1. This enzyme is an effector of chloramphenicol resistance in bacteria. From Escherichia coli. This protein is used as a marker in many commonly used cloning vectors, such as pACYC184.
    777..874     -  promoter       cat promoter: promoter of the E. coli cat gene encoding chloramphenicol acetyltransferase
    960..1003    -  terminator     bacterial terminator: putative bacterial transcription terminator
   1020..1531    +  CDS            Nluc (fragment): NanoLuc® luciferase human codon-optimized
   1549..1606    +  terminator     his operon terminator: This putative transcriptin terminator from the E. coli his operon has a 2-bp deletion introduced during synthesis. Its efficiency has not been determined.
   1801..2389    -  rep_origin     ori: high-copy-number ColE1/pMB1/pBR322/pUC origin of replication
