[The description below was written by a language model from this plasmid's Addgene catalogue record and pLannotate feature annotations shown in this document.]
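Description:
pEPYC0CM0133 is a small (about 2.6 kb) synthetic-biology plasmid that stores a standardized Phytobricks Level 0 part in the pUAP1 universal acceptor backbone. It is a bacterial storage and cloning vector rather than an expression vector. It replicates in E. coli from a high-copy ColE1/pUC-type origin and is selected with chloramphenicol through a cat (chloramphenicol acetyltransferase) gene driven by its native promoter and followed by the phage lambda t0 terminator.

The insert is LucN, a synthetic coding sequence for NanoLuc luciferase, the small, bright engineered luciferase widely used as a luminescent reporter. The feature table annotates it as a roughly 510 bp match to the human codon-optimized Nluc sequence and labels it a fragment, which may reflect trimming at the ends of the part, although the record does not explain this. The part was introduced through BpiI sites that were destroyed during cloning. No promoter or eukaryotic terminator accompanies the coding sequence. Instead, it is flanked by bacterial transcription terminators, a putative terminator upstream and a his operon terminator downstream, which insulate the stored part from read-through transcription in the host.

As a Level 0 part, the NanoLuc sequence is meant to be released and combined with promoter, untranslated-region and terminator parts in Type IIS (Golden Gate/MoClo-style) assembly to build complete transcription units. The record does not state the specific fusion overhangs or the part-position class. The associated work concerns the rational design of minimal synthetic plant promoters, which suggests the part serves as a luciferase reporter in assays of promoter activity in plants.
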