Addgene plasmid #154595: pEPYC0CM0133
Purpose: Phytobricks Level 0 part
Depositing lab: Nicola Patron. Depositing organization: Earlham Institute. Publication: Rational design of minimal synthetic promoters for plants. Cai YM, Kallam K, Tidd H, Gendarini G, Salzman A, Patron NJ. Nucleic Acids Res. 2020 Aug 28. pii: 5897334. doi: 10.1093/nar/gkaa682. PubMed 32856047.
Backbone
  Vector backbone: pUAP1
  Vector type: Synthetic Biology
Growth in bacteria
  Bacterial resistance: Chloramphenicol, 25 μg/mL
  Growth temperature: 37°C
  Growth strain: NEB Stable
  Copy number: High Copy
Gene/Insert
  Gene/Insert name: LucN (NanoLuc)
  Species: Synthetic
  Cloning method: Restriction Enzyme; 5′ cloning site BpiI (destroyed during cloning); 3′ cloning site BpiI (destroyed during cloning)
Terms and licenses: Academic/Nonprofit Terms; Industry Terms: Not Available to Industry
Depositor comments: Please visit https://www.biorxiv.org/content/10.1101/2020.05.14.095406v1 for bioRxiv preprint.
How to cite: pEPYC0CM0133 was a gift from Nicola Patron (Addgene plasmid # 154595 ; http://n2t.net/addgene:154595 ; RRID:Addgene_154595)
